>Addgene plasmid #49151 | mito-BFP | addgene full sequence | sequence record 247626 | Addgene NGS Result
TTCTTTCCTGCGTTATCCCCTGATTCTGTGGATAACCGTATTACCGCCATGCATTAGTTATTAATAGTAA
TCAATTACGGGGTCATTAGTTCATAGCCCATATATGGAGTTCCGCGTTACATAACTTACGGTAAATGGCC
CGCCTGGCTGACCGCCCAACGACCCCCGCCCATTGACGTCAATAATGACGTATGTTCCCATAGTAACGCC
AATAGGGACTTTCCATTGACGTCAATGGGTGGAGTATTTACGGTAAACTGCCCACTTGGCAGTACATCAA
GTGTATCATATGCCAAGTACGCCCCCTATTGACGTCAATGACGGTAAATGGCCCGCCTGGCATTATGCCC
AGTACATGACCTTATGGGACTTTCCTACTTGGCAGTACATCTACGTATTAGTCATCGCTATTACCATGGT
GATGCGGTTTTGGCAGTACATCAATGGGCGTGGATAGCGGTTTGACTCACGGGGATTTCCAAGTCTCCAC
CCCATTGACGTCAATGGGAGTTTGTTTTGGCACCAAAATCAACGGGACTTTCCAAAATGTCGTAACAACT
CCGCCCCATTGACGCAAATGGGCGGTAGGCGTGTACGGTGGGAGGTCTATATAAGCAGAGCTGGTTTAGT
GAACCGTCAGATCCGCTAGCGCTACCGGACTCAGATCTCGAGATGCTTTCACTACGTCAATCTATAAGAT
TTTTCAAGCCAGCCACAAGAACTTTGTGTAGCTCTAGACGGGATCCACCGGTCATGAGCGAGCTGATTAA
GGAGAACATGCACATGAAGCTGTACATGGAGGGCACCGTGGACAACCATCACTTCAAGTGCACATCCGAG
GGCGAAGGCAAGCCCTACGAGGGCACCCAGACCATGAGAATCAAGGTGGTCGAGGGCGGCCCTCTCCCCT
TCGCCTTCGACATCCTGGCTACTAGCTTCCTCTACGGCAGCAAGACCTTCATCAACCACACCCAGGGCAT
CCCCGACTTCTTCAAGCAGTCCTTCCCTGAGGGCTTCACATGGGAGAGAGTCACCACATACGAAGACGGG
GGCGTGCTGACCGCTACCCAGGACACCAGCCTCCAGGACGGCTGCCTCATCTACAACGTCAAGATCAGAG
GGGTGAACTTCACATCCAACGGCCCTGTGATGCAGAAGAAAACACTCGGCTGGGAGGCCTTCACCGAGAC
GCTGTACCCCGCTGACGGCGGCCTGGAAGGCAGAAACGACATGGCCCTGAAGCTCGTGGGCGGGAGCCAT
CTGATCGCAAACATCAAGACCACATATAGATCCAAGAAACCCGCTAAGAACCTCAAGATGCCTGGCGTCT
ACTATGTGGACTACAGACTGGAAAGAATCAAGGAGGCCAACAACGAGACCTACGTCGAGCAGCACGAGGT
GGCAGTGGCCAGATACTGCGACCTCCCTAGCAAACTGGGGCACAAGCTTAATTGAGCGGCCGCGACTCTA
GATCATAATCAGCCATACCACATTTGTAGAGGTTTTACTTGCTTTAAAAAACCTCCCACACCTCCCCCTG
AACCTGAAACATAAAATGAATGCAATTGTTGTTGTTAACTTGTTTATTGCAGCTTATAATGGTTACAAAT
AAAGCAATAGCATCACAAATTTCACAAATAAAGCATTTTTTTCACTGCATTCTAGTTGTGGTTTGTCCAA
ACTCATCAATGTATCTTAAGGCGTAAATTGTAAGCGTTAATATTTTGTTAAAATTCGCGTTAAATTTTTG
TTAAATCAGCTCATTTTTTAACCAATAGGCCGAAATCGGCAAAATCCCTTATAAATCAAAAGAATAGACC
GAGATAGGGT
[37 nt withheld, positions 1831-1867]
AAAGAACGTGGACTCCAACGTCAAAGG
[49 nt withheld, positions 1895-1943]
T
[91 nt withheld, positions 1945-2035]
G
[124 nt withheld, positions 2037-2160]
CAGGTGGCACTTTTCGGGGAAATGTGCGCGGAACCCCTATTTGTTTATTTTTCTAAATACATTCAAATAT
GTATCCGCTCATGAGACAATAACCCTGATAAATGCTTCAATAATATTGAAAAAGGAAGAGTCCTGAGGCG
GAAAGAACCAGCTGTGGAATGTGTGTCAGTTAGGGTGTGGAAAGTCCCCAGGCTCCCCAGCAGGCAGAAG
TATGCAAAGCATGCATCTCAATTAGTCAGCAACCAGGTGTGGAAAGTCCCCAGGCTCCCCAGCAGGCAGA
AGTATGCAAAGCATGCATCTCAATTAGTCAGCAACCATAGTCCCGCCCCTAACTCCGCCCATCCCGCCCC
TAACTCCGCCCAGTTCCGCCCATTCTCCGCCCCATGGCTGACTAATTTTTTTTATTTATGCAGAGGCCGA
GGCCGCCTCGGCCTCTGAGCTATTCCAGAAGTAGTGAGGAGGCTTTTTTGGAGGCCTAGGCTTTTGCAAA
GATCGATCAAGAGACAGGATGAGGATCGTTTCGCATGATTGAACAAGATGGATTGCACGCAGGTTCTCCG
GCCGCTTGGGTGGAGAGGCTATTCGGCTATGACTGGGCACAACAGACAATCGGCTGCTCTGATGCCGCCG
TGTTCCGGCTGTCAGCGCAGGGGCGCCCGGTTCTTTTTGTCAAGACCGACCTGTCCGGTGCCCTGAATGA
ACTGCAAGACGAGGCAGCGCGGCTATCGTGGCTGGCCACGACGGGCGTTCCTTGCGCAGCTGTGCTCGAC
GTTGTCACTGAAGCGGGAAGGGACTGGCTGCTATTGGGCGAAGTGCCGGGGCAGGATCTCCTGTCATCTC
ACCTTGCTCCTGCCGAGAAAGTATCCATCATGGCTGATGCAATGCGGCGGCTGCATACGCTTGATCCGGC
TACCTGCCCATTCGACCACCAAGCGAAACATCGCATCGAGCGAGCACGTACTCGGATGGAAGCCGGTCTT
GTCGATCAGGATGATCTGGACGAAGAGCATCAGGGGCTCGCGCCAGCCGAACTGTTCGCCAGGCTCAAGG
CGAGCATGCCCGACGGCGAGGATCTCGTCGTGACCCATGGCGATGCCTGCTTGCCGAATATCATGGTGGA
AAATGGCCGCTTTTCTGGATTCATCGACTGTGGCCGGCTGGGTGTGGCGGACCGCTATCAGGACATAGCG
TTGGCTACCCGTGATATTGCTGAAGAGCTTGGCGGCGAATGGGCTGACCGCTTCCTCGTGCTTTACGGTA
TCGCCGCTCCCGATTCGCAGCGCATCGCCTTCTATCGCCTTCTTGACGAGTTCTTCTGAGCGGGACTCTG
GGGTTCGAAATGACCGACCAAGCGATGCCCAACCTGCCATCACGAGATTTCGATTCCACCGCCGCCTTCT
ATGAAAGGTTGGGCTTCGGAATCGTTTTCCGGGACGCCGGCTGGATGATCCTCCAGCGCGGGGATCTCAT
GCTGGAGTTCTTCGCCCACCCTAGGGGGAGGCTAACTGAAACACGGAAGGAGACAATACCGGAAGGAACC
CGCGCTATGACGGCAATAAAAAGACAGAATAAAACGCACGGTGTTGGGTCGTTTGTTCATAAACGCGGGG
TTCGGTCCCAGGGCTGGCACTCTGTCGATACCCCACCGAGACCCCATTGGGGCCAATACGCCCGCGTTTC
TTCCTTTTCCCCACCCCACCCCCCAAGTTCGGGTGAAGGCCCAGGGCTCGCAGCCAACGTCGGGGCGGCA
GGCCCTGCCATAGCCTCAGGTTACTCATATATACTTTAGATTGATTTAAAACTTCATTTTTAATTTAAAA
GGATCTAGGTGAAGATCCTTTTTGATAATCTCATGACCAAAATCCCTTAACGTGAGTTTTCGTTCCACTG
AGCGTCAGACCCCGTAGAAAAGATCAAAGGATCTTCTTGAGATCCTTTTTTTCTGCGCGTAATCTGCTGC
TTGCAAACAAAAAAACCACCGCTACCAGCGGTGGTTTGTTTGCCGGATCAAGAGCTACCAACTCTTTTTC
CGAAGGTAACTGGCTTCAGCAGAGCGCAGATACCAAATACTGTTCTTCTAGTGTAGCCGTAGTTAGGCCA
CCACTTCAAGAACTCTGTAGCACCGCCTACATACCTCGCTCTGCTAATCCTGTTACCAGTGGCTGCTGCC
AGTGGCGATAAGTCGTGTCTTACCGGGTTGGACTCAAGACGATAGTTACCGGATAAGGCGCAGCGGTCGG
GCTGAACGGGGGGTTCGTGCACACAGCCCAGCTTGGAGCGAACGACCTACACCGAACTGAGATACCTACA
GCGTGAGCTATGAGAAAGCGCCACGCTTCCCGAAGGGAGAAAGGCGGACAGGTATCCGGTAAGCGGCAGG
GTCGGAACAGGAGAGCGCACGAGGGAGCTTCCAGGGGGAAACGCCTGGTATCTTTATAGTCCTGTCGGGT
TTCGCCACCTCTGACTTGAGCGTCGATTTTTGTGATGCTCGTCAGGGGGGCGGAGCCTATGGAAAAACGC
CAGCAACGCGGCCTTTTTACGGTTCCTGGCCTTTTGCTGGCCTTTTGCTCACATG
Features (pLannotate 1.2.2; 16 found; start..end, strand, type, name):
      1..47      +  rep_origin     RSF ori (fragment): Plasmids containing the RSF 1030 origin of replication can be propagated in E. coli cells that contain additional plasmids with compatible origins.
    115..418     +  enhancer       CMV enhancer: human cytomegalovirus immediate early enhancer
    419..622     +  promoter       CMV promoter: human cytomegalovirus (CMV) immediate early promoter
    645..672     +  misc_feature   MCS (fragment): multiple cloning site
    673..738     +  CDS            pre-CoxIV: mitochondrial presequence of yeast cytochfome c oxidase subunit IV (Hurt et al., 1984)
    754..1452    +  CDS            TagBFP: TagBFP is a basic (constitutively fluorescent) blue fluorescent protein published in 2008, derived from Entacmaea quadricolor. It is reported to be a very rapidly-maturing monomer with very low acid sensitivity.
   1471..1554    +  CDS            large T antigen (fragment): large T antigen from SV40 (simian virus 40)
   1577..1698    +  polyA_signal   SV40 poly(A) signal: SV40 polyadenylation signal
   1732..2160    -  rep_origin     f1 ori (sequence partly withheld): f1 bacteriophage origin of replication; arrow indicates direction of (+) strand synthesis
   2187..2291    +  promoter       AmpR promoter: bla
   2293..2650    +  promoter       SV40 promoter: SV40 enhancer and early promoter
   2685..3479    +  CDS            NeoR/KanR: aminoglycoside phosphotransferase from Tn5; aph(3')-II (or nptII); confers resistance to neomycin, kanamycin, and G418 (Geneticin®)
   3500..3652    +  CDS            ble (fragment): BLE_KLEPN - Experimental evidence at protein level: Swiss-Prot protein existence level 1. Binding protein with a strong affinity to the bleomycin family of antibiotics. Binds to CL990; an antimitotic-antibiotic compound. From Klebsiella pneumoniae.
   3711..3758    +  polyA_signal   HSV TK poly(A) signal: herpes simplex virus thymidine kinase polyadenylation signal (Cole and Stacy, 1985)
   3849..3865    -  polyA_signal   bGH poly(A) signal (fragment): bovine growth hormone polyadenylation signal
   4087..4675    +  rep_origin     ori: high-copy-number ColE1/pMB1/pBR322/pUC origin of replication
