[The description below was written by a language model from this plasmid's Addgene catalogue record and pLannotate feature annotations shown in this document.]
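Description:
mito-BFP is a mammalian expression plasmid of about 4.7 kb, built on the Clontech pAcGFP1-N1 backbone, in which the original GFP coding region was exchanged for TagBFP using BamHI and NotI sites. It expresses a blue fluorescent protein directed to mitochondria. The insert, cloned between XhoI and BamHI, encodes the first 21 amino acids of budding yeast cytochrome c oxidase subunit IV (COX4), a classic mitochondrial presequence. This presequence sits upstream of TagBFP, a monomeric, rapidly maturing blue fluorescent protein derived from Entacmaea quadricolor, so the fluorophore forms the C-terminal part of the fusion. Transcription is driven by the human cytomegalovirus immediate early enhancer and promoter and is terminated by an SV40 polyadenylation signal.

The rest of the plasmid is typical of the N1 vector family. A single NeoR/KanR gene (Tn5 aminoglycoside phosphotransferase) is preceded by both a bacterial bla promoter and the SV40 enhancer/early promoter and is followed by the HSV TK polyadenylation signal. This arrangement provides kanamycin resistance in E. coli and G418 selection in mammalian cells. Replication in bacteria relies on a ColE1/pUC-type origin. The feature table annotates this origin as high copy, although the catalogue entry lists the plasmid as low copy. An f1 origin is also present and allows single-stranded DNA production. Several short annotated fragments (RSF ori, SV40 large T antigen, ble, bGH poly(A)) are probably backbone remnants or partial annotation matches rather than functional parts.

The stated purpose is visualization of mitochondria. The blue emission leaves other fluorescence channels free for labelling additional structures in the same cells.
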