Addgene plasmid #49151: mito-BFP
Purpose: visualization of mitochondria
Depositing lab: Gia Voeltz. Depositing organization: University of Colorado, Boulder. Publication: ER tubules mark sites of mitochondrial division. Friedman JR, Lackner LL, West M, DiBenedetto JR, Nunnari J, Voeltz GK. Science. 2011 Oct 21;334(6054):358-62. doi: 10.1126/science.1207385. Epub 2011 Sep 1. PubMed 21885730.
Backbone
  Vector backbone: pAcGFP1-N1
  Backbone manufacturer: Clontech
  Modifications to backbone: GFP was replaced with TagBFP using BamHI/NotI sites.
  Vector type: Mammalian Expression
  Selectable markers: Neomycin (select with G418)
Growth in bacteria
  Bacterial resistance: Kanamycin, 50 μg/mL
  Growth temperature: 37°C
  Growth strain: DH5alpha
  Copy number: Low Copy
Gene/Insert
  Gene/Insert name: mitochondrial targeting signal (alt name: COX4, aa1-21)
  Species: S. cerevisiae (budding yeast)
  Entrez Gene: COX4 (a.k.a. YGL187C)
  Promoter: CMV
  Tag / fusion protein: BFP (C terminal on backbone)
  Cloning method: Restriction Enzyme; 5′ cloning site XhoI (not destroyed); 3′ cloning site BamHI (not destroyed)
  Sequencing primers: 5′ CMV-F
Terms and licenses: Academic/Nonprofit Terms; Industry Terms: Not Available to Industry
How to cite: mito-BFP was a gift from Gia Voeltz (Addgene plasmid # 49151 ; http://n2t.net/addgene:49151 ; RRID:Addgene_49151)
